>Addgene plasmid #74255 | pKanCMV-mRuby3-18aa-actin | depositor full sequence | sequence record 152443 | Full plasmid sequence
TAGTTATTAATAGTAATCAATTACGGGGTCATTAGTTCATAGCCCATATATGGAGTTCCGCGTTACATAA
CTTACGGTAAATGGCCCGCCTGGCTGACCGCCCAACGACCCCCGCCCATTGACGTCAATAATGACGTATG
TTCCCATAGTAACGCCAATAGGGACTTTCCATTGACGTCAATGGGTGGAGTATTTACGGTAAACTGCCCA
CTTGGCAGTACATCAAGTGTATCATATGCCAAGTACGCCCCCTATTGACGTCAATGACGGTAAATGGCCC
GCCTGGCATTATGCCCAGTACATGACCTTATGGGACTTTCCTACTTGGCAGTACATCTACGTATTAGTCA
TCGCTATTACCATGGTGATGCGGTTTTGGCAGTACATCAATGGGCGTGGATAGCGGTTTGACTCACGGGG
ATTTCCAAGTCTCCACCCCATTGACGTCAATGGGAGTTTGTTTTGGCACCAAAATCAACGGGACTTTCCA
AAATGTCGTAACAACTCCGCCCCATTGACGCAAATGGGCGGTAGGCGTGTACGGTGGGAGGTCTATATAA
GCAGAGCTGGTTTAGTGAACCGTCAGATCCGCTAGCGCTACCGGTCGCCACCATGGTGTCTAAGGGCGAA
GAGCTGATCAAGGAAAATATGCGTATGAAGGTGGTCATGGAAGGTTCGGTCAACGGCCACCAATTCAAAT
GCACAGGTGAAGGAGAAGGCAGACCGTACGAGGGAGTGCAAACCATGAGGATCAAAGTCATCGAGGGAGG
ACCCCTGCCATTTGCCTTTGACATTCTTGCCACGTCGTTCATGTATGGCAGCCGTACCTTTATCAAGTAC
CCGGCCGACATCCCTGATTTCTTTAAACAGTCCTTTCCTGAGGGTTTTACTTGGGAAAGAGTTACGAGAT
ACGAAGATGGTGGAGTCGTCACCGTCACGCAGGACACCAGCCTTGAGGATGGCGAGCTCGTCTACAACGT
CAAGGTCAGAGGGGTAAACTTTCCCTCCAATGGTCCCGTGATGCAGAAGAAGACCAAGGGTTGGGAGCCT
AATACAGAGATGATGTATCCAGCAGATGGTGGTCTGAGAGGATACACTGACATCGCACTGAAAGTTGATG
GTGGTGGCCATCTGCACTGCAACTTCGTGACAACTTACAGGTCAAAAAAGACCGTCGGGAACATCAAGAT
GCCCGGTGTCCATGCCGTTGATCACCGCCTGGAAAGGATCGAGGAGAGTGACAATGAAACCTACGTAGTG
CAAAGAGAAGTGGCAGTTGCCAAATACAGCAACCTTGGTGGTGGCATGGACGAGCTGTACAAGTCCGGAC
TCAGATCTGGCAGCGGTGGAGGCAGCGCATCCGGCGGAAGCGGAAGCGATGATGATATCGCCGCGCTCGT
CGTCGACAACGGCTCCGGCATGTGCAAGGCCGGCTTCGCGGGCGACGATGCCCCCCGGGCCGTCTTCCCC
TCCATCGTGGGGCGCCCCAGGCACCAGGGCGTGATGGTGGGCATGGGTCAGAAGGATTCCTATGTGGGCG
ACGAGGCCCAGAGCAAGAGAGGCATCCTCACCCTGAAGTACCCCATCGAGCACGGCATCGTCACCAACTG
GGACGACATGGAGAAAATCTGGCACCACACCTTCTACAATGAGCTGCGTGTGGCTCCCGAGGAGCACCCC
GTGCTGCTGACCGAGGCCCCCCTGAACCCCAAGGCCAACCGCGAGAAGATGACCCAGATCATGTTTGAGA
CCTTCAACACCCCAGCCATGTACGTTGCTATCCAGGCTGTGCTATCCCTGTACGCCTCTGGCCGTACCAC
TGGCATCGTGATGGACTCCGGTGACGGGGTCACCCACACTGTGCCCATCTACGAGGGGTATGCCCTCCCC
CATGCCATCCTGCGTCTGGACCTGGCTGGCCGGGACCTGACTGACTACCTCATGAAGATCCTCACCGAGC
GCGGCTACAGCTTCACCACCACGGCCGAGCGGGAAATCGTGCGTGACATTAAGGAGAAGCTGTGCTACGT
CGCCCTGGACTTCGAGCAAGAGATGGCCACGGCTGCTTCCAGCTCCTCCCTGGAGAAGAGCTACGAGCTG
CCTGACGGCCAGGTCATCACCATTGGCAATGAGCGGTTCCGCTGCCCTGAGGCACTCTTCCAGCCTTCCT
TCCTGGGCATGGAGTCCTGTGGCATCCACGAAACTACCTTCAACTCCATCATGAAGTGTGACGTGGACAT
CCGCAAAGACCTGTACGCCAACACAGTGCTGTCTGGCGGCACCACCATGTACCCTGGCATTGCCGACAGG
ATGCAGAAGGAGATCACTGCCCTGGCACCCAGCACAATGAAGATCAAGATCATTGCTCCTCCTGAGCGCA
AGTACTCCGTGTGGATCGGCGGCTCCATCCTGGCCTCGCTGTCCACCTTCCAGCAGATGTGGATCAGCAA
GCAGGAGTATGACGAGTCCGGCCCCTCCATCGTCCACCGCAAATGCTTCTAGGGATCCACCGGATCTAGA
TAACTGATCATAATCAGCCATACCACATTTGTAGAGGTTTTACTTGCTTTAAAAAACCTCCCACACCTCC
CCCTGAACCTGAAACATAAAATGAATGCAATTGTTGTTGTTAACTTGTTTATTGCAGCTTATAATGGTTA
CAAATAAAGCAATAGCATCACAAATTTCACAAATAAAGCATTTTTTTCACTGCATTCTAGTTGTGGTTTG
TCCAAACTCATCAATGTATCTTAACGCGTAAATTGTAAGCGTTAATATTTTGTTAAAATTCGCGTTAAAT
TTTTGTTAAATCAGCTCATTTTTTAACCAATAGGCCGAAATCGGCAAAATCCCTTATAAATCAAAAGAAT
AGACCGAGATAGGGT
[37 nt withheld, positions 2886-2922]
AAAGAACGTGGACTCCAACGTCAAAGG
[49 nt withheld, positions 2950-2998]
T
[91 nt withheld, positions 3000-3090]
G
[124 nt withheld, positions 3092-3215]
CAGGTGGCACTTTTCGGGGAAATGTGCGCGGAACCCCTATTTGTTTATTTTTCTAAATACATTCAAATAT
GTATCCGCTCATGAGACAATAACCCTGATAAATGCTTCAATAATATTGAAAAAGGAAGAGTCCTGAGGCG
GAAAGAACCAGCTGTGGAATGTGTGTCAGTTAGGGTGTGGAAAGTCCCCAGGCTCCCCAGCAGGCAGAAG
TATGCAAAGCATGCATCTCAATTAGTCAGCAACCAGGTGTGGAAAGTCCCCAGGCTCCCCAGCAGGCAGA
AGTATGCAAAGCATGCATCTCAATTAGTCAGCAACCATAGTCCCGCCCCTAACTCCGCCCATCCCGCCCC
TAACTCCGCCCAGTTCCGCCCATTCTCCGCCCCATGGCTGACTAATTTTTTTTATTTATGCAGAGGCCGA
GGCCGCCTCGGCCTCTGAGCTATTCCAGAAGTAGTGAGGAGGCTTTTTTGGAGGCCTAGGCTTTTGCAAA
GATCGATCAAGAGACAGGATGAGGATCGTTTCGCATGATTGAACAAGATGGATTGCACGCAGGTTCTCCG
GCCGCTTGGGTGGAGAGGCTATTCGGCTATGACTGGGCACAACAGACAATCGGCTGCTCTGATGCCGCCG
TGTTCCGGCTGTCAGCGCAGGGGCGCCCGGTTCTTTTTGTCAAGACCGACCTGTCCGGTGCCCTGAATGA
ACTGCAAGACGAGGCAGCGCGGCTATCGTGGCTGGCCACGACGGGCGTTCCTTGCGCAGCTGTGCTCGAC
GTTGTCACTGAAGCGGGAAGGGACTGGCTGCTATTGGGCGAAGTGCCGGGGCAGGATCTCCTGTCATCTC
ACCTTGCTCCTGCCGAGAAAGTATCCATCATGGCTGATGCAATGCGGCGGCTGCATACGCTTGATCCGGC
TACCTGCCCATTCGACCACCAAGCGAAACATCGCATCGAGCGAGCACGTACTCGGATGGAAGCCGGTCTT
GTCGATCAGGATGATCTGGACGAAGAGCATCAGGGGCTCGCGCCAGCCGAACTGTTCGCCAGGCTCAAGG
CGAGCATGCCCGACGGCGAGGATCTCGTCGTGACCCATGGCGATGCCTGCTTGCCGAATATCATGGTGGA
AAATGGCCGCTTTTCTGGATTCATCGACTGTGGCCGGCTGGGTGTGGCGGACCGCTATCAGGACATAGCG
TTGGCTACCCGTGATATTGCTGAAGAGCTTGGCGGCGAATGGGCTGACCGCTTCCTCGTGCTTTACGGTA
TCGCCGCTCCCGATTCGCAGCGCATCGCCTTCTATCGCCTTCTTGACGAGTTCTTCTGAGCGGGACTCTG
GGGTTCGAAATGACCGACCAAGCGACGCCCAACCTGCCATCACGAGATTTCGATTCCACCGCCGCCTTCT
ATGAAAGGTTGGGCTTCGGAATCGTTTTCCGGGACGCCGGCTGGATGATCCTCCAGCGCGGGGATCTCAT
GCTGGAGTTCTTCGCCCACCCTAGGGGGAGGCTAACTGAAACACGGAAGGAGACAATACCGGAAGGAACC
CGCGCTATGACGGCAATAAAAAGACAGAATAAAACGCACGGTGTTGGGTCGTTTGTTCATAAACGCGGGG
TTCGGTCCCAGGGCTGGCACTCTGTCGATACCCCACCGAGACCCCATTGGGGCCAATACGCCCGCGTTTC
TTCCTTTTCCCCACCCCACCCCCCAAGTTCGGGTGAAGGCCCAGGGCTCGCAGCCAACGTCGGGGCGGCA
GGCCCTGCCATAGCCTCAGGTTACTCATATATACTTTAGATTGATTTAAAACTTCATTTTTAATTTAAAA
GGATCTAGGTGAAGATCCTTTTTGATAATCTCATGACCAAAATCCCTTAACGTGAGTTTTCGTTCCACTG
AGCGTCAGACCCCGTAGAAAAGATCAAAGGATCTTCTTGAGATCCTTTTTTTCTGCGCGTAATCTGCTGC
TTGCAAACAAAAAAACCACCGCTACCAGCGGTGGTTTGTTTGCCGGATCAAGAGCTACCAACTCTTTTTC
CGAAGGTAACTGGCTTCAGCAGAGCGCAGATACCAAATACTGTCCTTCTAGTGTAGCCGTAGTTAGGCCA
CCACTTCAAGAACTCTGTAGCACCGCCTACATACCTCGCTCTGCTAATCCTGTTACCAGTGGCTGCTGCC
AGTGGCGATAAGTCGTGTCTTACCGGGTTGGACTCAAGACGATAGTTACCGGATAAGGCGCAGCGGTCGG
GCTGAACGGGGGGTTCGTGCACACAGCCCAGCTTGGAGCGAACGACCTACACCGAACTGAGATACCTACA
GCGTGAGCTATGAGAAAGCGCCACGCTTCCCGAAGGGAGAAAGGCGGACAGGTATCCGGTAAGCGGCAGG
GTCGGAACAGGAGAGCGCACGAGGGAGCTTCCAGGGGGAAACGCCTGGTATCTTTATAGTCCTGTCGGGT
TTCGCCACCTCTGACTTGAGCGTCGATTTTTGTGATGCTCGTCAGGGGGGCGGAGCCTATGGAAAAACGC
CAGCAACGCGGCCTTTTTACGGTTCCTGGCCTTTTGCTGGCCTTTTGCTCA
Features (pLannotate 1.2.2; 14 found; start..end, strand, type, name):
     61..364     +  enhancer       CMV enhancer: human cytomegalovirus immediate early enhancer
    365..568     +  promoter       CMV promoter: human cytomegalovirus (CMV) immediate early promoter
    613..1323    +  CDS            mRuby3: mRuby3 is a basic (constitutively fluorescent) red fluorescent protein published in 2016, derived from Entacmaea quadricolor. It has low acid sensitivity.
   1378..2499    +  CDS            ACTB: ACTB_BOVIN - Experimental evidence at protein level: Swiss-Prot protein existence level 1. Actin is a highly conserved protein that polymerizes to produce filaments that form cross-linked networks in the cytoplasm of cells. Actin exists in both monomeric (G-actin) and polymeric (F-actin) forms, both forms playing key functions, such as cell motility and contraction. In addition to their role in the cytoplasmic cytoskeleton, G- and F-actin also localize in the nucleus, and regulate gene transcription and motility and repair of damaged DNA. From Bos taurus (Bovine).
   2525..2609    +  CDS            large T antigen (fragment): large T antigen from SV40 (simian virus 40)
   2632..2753    +  polyA_signal   SV40 poly(A) signal: SV40 polyadenylation signal
   2787..3215    -  rep_origin     f1 ori (sequence partly withheld): f1 bacteriophage origin of replication; arrow indicates direction of (+) strand synthesis
   3242..3346    +  promoter       AmpR promoter: bla
   3348..3705    +  promoter       SV40 promoter: SV40 enhancer and early promoter
   3740..4534    +  CDS            NeoR/KanR: aminoglycoside phosphotransferase from Tn5; aph(3')-II (or nptII); confers resistance to neomycin, kanamycin, and G418 (Geneticin®)
   4555..4707    +  CDS            ble (fragment): BLE_KLEPN - Experimental evidence at protein level: Swiss-Prot protein existence level 1. Binding protein with a strong affinity to the bleomycin family of antibiotics. Binds to CL990; an antimitotic-antibiotic compound. From Klebsiella pneumoniae.
   4766..4813    +  polyA_signal   HSV TK poly(A) signal: herpes simplex virus thymidine kinase polyadenylation signal (Cole and Stacy, 1985)
   4904..4920    -  polyA_signal   bGH poly(A) signal (fragment): bovine growth hormone polyadenylation signal
   5142..5730    +  rep_origin     ori: high-copy-number ColE1/pMB1/pBR322/pUC origin of replication
