>Addgene plasmid #74255 | pKanCMV-mRuby3-18aa-actin | addgene full sequence | sequence record 207886 | Addgene NGS Result
TCCAGGGGGAAACGCCTGGTATCTTTATAGTCCTGTCGGGTTTCGCCACCTCTGACTTGAGCGTCGATTT
TTGTGATGCTCGTCAGGGGGGCGGAGCCTATGGAAAAACGCCAGCAACGCGGCCTTTTTACGGTTCCTGG
CCTTTTGCTGGCCTTTTGCTCACATGTTMTTWMYWGTRATCAATTACGGGGTCATTAGTTCATAGCCCAT
ATATGGAGTTCCGCGTTACATAACTTACGGTAAATGGCCCGCCTGGCTGACCGCCCAACGACCCCCGCCC
ATTGACGTCAATAATGACGTATGTTCCCATAGTAACGCCAATAGGGACTTTCCATTGACGTCAATGGGTG
GAGTATTTACGGTAAACTGCCCACTTGGCAGTACATCAAGTGTATCATATGCCAAGTACGCCCCCTATTG
ACGTCAATGACGGTAAATGGCCCGCCTGGCATTATGCCCAGTACATGACCTTATGGGACTTTCCTACTTG
GCAGTACATCTACGTATTAGTCATCGCTATTACCATGGTGATGCGGTTTTGGCAGTACATCAATGGGCGT
GGATAGCGGTTTGACTCACGGGGATTTCCAAGTCTCCACCCCATTGACGTCAATGGGAGTTTGTTTTGGC
ACCAAAATCAACGGGACTTTCCAAAATGTCGTAACAACTCCGCCCCATTGACGCAAATGGGCGGTAGGCG
TGTACGGTGGGAGGTCTATATAAGCAGAGCTGGTTTAGTGAACCGTCAGATCCGCTAGCGCTACCGGTCG
CCACCATGGTGTCTAAGGGCGAAGAGCTGATCAAGGAAAATATGCGTATGAAGGTGGTCATGGAAGGTTC
GGTCAACGGCCACCAATTCAAATGCACAGGTGAAGGAGAAGGCAGACCGTACGAGGGAGTGCAAACCATG
AGGATCAAAGTCATCGAGGGAGGACCCCTGCCATTTGCCTTTGACATTCTTGCCACGTCGTTCATGTATG
GCAGCCGTACCTTTATCAAGTACCCGGCCGACATCCCTGATTTCTTTAAACAGTCCTTTCCTGAGGGTTT
TACTTGGGAAAGAGTTACGAGATACGAAGATGGTGGAGTCGTCACCGTCACGCAGGACACCAGCCTTGAG
GATGGCGAGCTCGTCTACAACGTCAAGGTCAGAGGGGTAAACTTTCCCTCCAATGGTCCCGTGATGCAGA
AGAAGACCAAGGGTTGGGAGCCTAATACAGAGATGATGTATCCAGCAGATGGTGGTCTGAGAGGATACAC
TGACATCGCACTGAAAGTTGATGGTGGTGGCCATCTGCACTGCAACTTCGTGACAACTTACAGGTCAAAA
AAGACCGTCGGGAACATCAAGATGCCCGGTGTCCATGCCGTTGATCACCGCCTGGAAAGGATCGAGGAGA
GTGACAATGAAACCTACGTAGTGCAAAGAGAAGTGGCAGTTGCCAAATACAGCAACCTTGGTGGTGGCAT
GGACGAGCTGTACAAGTCCGGACTCAGATCTGGCAGCGGTGGAGGCAGCGCATCCGGCGGAAGCGGAAGC
GATGATGATATCGCCGCGCTCGTCGTCGACAACGGCTCCGGCATGTGCAAGGCCGGCTTCGCGGGCGACG
ATGCCCCCCGGGCCGTCTTCCCCTCCATCGTGGGGCGCCCCAGGCACCAGGGCGTGATGGTGGGCATGGG
TCAGAAGGATTCCTATGTGGGCGACGAGGCCCAGAGCAAGAGAGGCATCCTCACCCTGAAGTACCCCATC
GAGCACGGCATCGTCACCAACTGGGACGACATGGAGAAAATCTGGCACCACACCTTCTACAATGAGCTGC
GTGTGGCTCCCGAGGAGCACCCCGTGCTGCTGACCGAGGCCCCCCTGAACCCCAAGGCCAACCGCGAGAA
GATGACCCAGATCATGTTTGAGACCTTCAACACCCCAGCCATGTACGTTGCTATCCAGGCTGTGCTATCC
CTGTACGCCTCTGGCCGTACCACTGGCATCGTGATGGACTCCGGTGACGGGGTCACCCACACTGTGCCCA
TCTACGAGGGGTATGCCCTCCCCCATGCCATCCTGCGTCTGGACCTGGCTGGCCGGGACCTGACTGACTA
CCTCATGAAGATCCTCACCGAGCGCGGCTACAGCTTCACCACCACGGCCGAGCGGGAAATCGTGCGTGAC
ATTAAGGAGAAGCTGTGCTACGTCGCCCTGGACTTCGAGCAAGAGATGGCCACGGCTGCTTCCAGCTCCT
CCCTGGAGAAGAGCTACGAGCTGCCTGACGGCCAGGTCATCACCATTGGCAATGAGCGGTTCCGCTGCCC
TGAGGCACTCTTCCAGCCTTCCTTCCTGGGCATGGAGTCCTGTGGCATCCACGAAACTACCTTCAACTCC
ATCATGAAGTGTGACGTGGACATCCGCAAAGACCTGTACGCCAACACAGTGCTGTCTGGCGGCACCACCA
TGTACCCTGGCATTGCCGACAGGATGCAGAAGGAGATCACTGCCCTGGCACCCAGCACAATGAAGATCAA
GATCATTGCTCCTCCTGAGCGCAAGTACTCCGTGTGGATCGGCGGCTCCATCCTGGCCTCGCTGTCCACC
TTCCAGCAGATGTGGATCAGCAAGCAGGAGTATGACGAGTCCGGCCCCTCCATCGTCCACCGCAAATGCT
TCTAGGGATCCACCGGATCTAGATAACTGATCATAATCAGCCATACCACATTTGTAGAGGTTTTACTTGC
TTTAAAAAACCTCCCACACCTCCCCCTGAACCTGAAACATAAAATGAATGCAATTGTTGTTGTTAACTTG
TTTATTGCAGCTTATAATGGTTACAAATAAAGCAATAGCATCACAAATTTCACAAATAAAGCATTTTTTT
CACTGCATTCTAGTTGTGGTTTGTCCAAACTCATCAATGTATCTTAAGGCGTAAATTGTAAGCGTTAATA
TTTTGTTAAAATTCGCGTTAAATTTTTGTTAAATCAGCTCATTTTTTAACCAATAGGCCGAAATCGGCAA
AATCCCTTATAAATCAAAAGAATAGACCGAGATAGGGT
[37 nt withheld, positions 3049-3085]
AAAGAACGTGGACTCCAACGTCAAAGG
[49 nt withheld, positions 3113-3161]
T
[91 nt withheld, positions 3163-3253]
G
[124 nt withheld, positions 3255-3378]
CAGGTGGCACTTTTCGGGGAAATGTGCGCGGAACCCCTATTTGTTTATTTTTCTAAATACATTCAAATAT
GTATCCGCTCATGAGACAATAACCCTGATAAATGCTTCAATAATATTGAAAAAGGAAGAGTCCTGAGGCG
GAAAGAACCAGCTGTGGAATGTGTGTCAGTTAGGGTGTGGAAAGTCCCCAGGCTCCCCAGCAGGCAGAAG
TATGCAAAGCATGCATCTCAATTAGTCAGCAACCAKRKKYSGAAAGTCCCCAGGCTCCCCAGCAGGCAGA
AGTATGCAAAGCATGCATCTCAATTAGTCAGCAACCATAGTCCCGCCCCTAACTCCGCCCATCCCGCCCC
TAACTCCGCCCAGTTCCGCCCATTCTCCGCCCCATGGCTGACTAATTTTTTTTATTTATGCAGAGGCCGA
GGCCGCCTCGGCCTCTGAGCTATTCCAGAAGTAGTGAGGAGGCTTTTTTGGAGGCCTAGGCTTTTGCAAA
GATCGATCAAGAGACAGGATGAGGATCGTTTCGCATGATTGAACAAGATGGATTGCACGCAGGTTCTCCG
GCCGCTTGGGTGGAGAGGCTATTCGGCTATGACTGGGCACAACAGACAATCGGCTGCTCTGATGCCGCCG
TGTTCCGGCTGTCAGCGCAGGGGCGCCCGGTTCTTTTTGTCAAGACCGACCTGTCCGGTGCCCTGAATGA
ACTGCAAGACGAGGCAGCGCGGCTATCGTGGCTGGCCACGACGGGCGTTCCTTGCGCAGCTGTGCTCGAC
GTTGTCACTGAAGCGGGAAGGGACTGGCTGCTATTGGGCGAAGTGCCGGGGCAGGATCTCCTGTCATCTC
ACCTTGCTCCTGCCGAGAAAGTATCCATCATGGCTGATGCAATGCGGCGGCTGCATACGCTTGATCCGGC
TACCTGCCCATTCGACCACCAAGCGAAACATCGCATCGAGCGAGCACGTACTCGGATGGAAGCCGGTCTT
GTCGATCAGGATGATCTGGACGAAGAGCATCAGGGGCTCGCGCCAGCCGAACTGTTCGCCAGGCTCAAGG
CGAGCATGCCCGACGGCGAGGATCTCGTCGTGACCCATGGCGATGCCTGCTTGCCGAATATCATGGTGGA
AAATGGCCGCTTTTCTGGATTCATCGACTGTGGCCGGCTGGGTGTGGCGGACCGCTATCAGGACATAGCG
TTGGCTACCCGTGATATTGCTGAAGAGCTTGGCGGCGAATGGGCTGACCGCTTCCTCGTGCTTTACGGTA
TCGCCGCTCCCGATTCGCAGCGCATCGCCTTCTATCGCCTTCTTGACGAGTTCTTCTGAGCGGGACTCTG
GGGTTCGAAATGACCGACCAAGCGACGCCCAACCTGCCATCACGAGATTTCGATTCCACCGCCGCCTTCT
ATGAAAGGTTGGGCTTCGGAATCGTTTTCCGGGACGCCGGCTGGATGATCCTCCAGCGCGGGGATCTCAT
GCTGGAGTTCTTCGCCCACCCTAGGGGGAGGCTAACTGAAACACGGAAGGAGACAATACCGGAAGGAACC
CGCGCTATGACGGCAATAAAAAGACAGAATAAAACGCACGGTGTTGGGTCGTTTGTTCATAAACGCGGGG
TTCGGTCCCAGGGCTGGCACTCTGTCGATACCCCACCGAGACCCCATTGGGGCCAATACGCCCGCGTTTC
TTCCTTTTCCCCACCCCACCCCCCAAGTTCGGGTGAAGGCCCAGGGCTCGCAGCCAACGTCGGGGCGGCA
GGCCCTGCCATAGCCTCAGGTTACTCATATATACTTTAGATTGATTTAAAACTTCATTTTTAATTTAAAA
GGATCTAGGTGAAGATCCTTTTTGATAATCTCATGACCAAAATCCCTTAACGTGAGTTTTCGTTCCACTG
AGCGTCAGACCCCGTAGAAAAGATCAAAGGATCTTCTTGAGATCCTTTTTTTCTGCGCGTAATCTGCTGC
TTGCAAACAAAAAAACCACCGCTACCAGCGGTGGTTTGTTTGCCGGATCAAGAGCTACCAACTCTTTTTC
CGAAGGTAACTGGCTTCAGCAGAGCGCAGATACCAAATACTGTTCTTCTAGTGTAGCCGTAGTTAGGCCA
CCACTTCAAGAACTCTGTAGCACCGCCTACATACCTCGCTCTGCTAATCCTGTTACCAGTGGCTGCTGCC
AGTGGCGATAAGTCGTGTCTTACCGGGTTGGACTCAAGACGATAGTTACCGGATAAGGCGCAGCGGTCGG
GCTGAACGGGGGGTTCGTGCACACAGCCCAGCTTGGAGCGAACGACCTACACCGAACTGAGATACCTACA
GCGTGAGCTATGAGAAAGCGCCACGCTTCCCGAAGGGAGAAAGGCGGACAGGTATCCGGTAAGCGGCAGG
GTCGGAACAGGAGAGCGCACGAGGGAGCT
Features (pLannotate 1.2.2; 15 found; start..end, strand, type, name):
    224..527     +  enhancer       CMV enhancer: human cytomegalovirus immediate early enhancer
    528..731     +  promoter       CMV promoter: human cytomegalovirus (CMV) immediate early promoter
    776..1486    +  CDS            mRuby3: mRuby3 is a basic (constitutively fluorescent) red fluorescent protein published in 2016, derived from Entacmaea quadricolor. It has low acid sensitivity.
   1541..2662    +  CDS            ACTB: ACTB_BOVIN - Experimental evidence at protein level: Swiss-Prot protein existence level 1. Actin is a highly conserved protein that polymerizes to produce filaments that form cross-linked networks in the cytoplasm of cells. Actin exists in both monomeric (G-actin) and polymeric (F-actin) forms, both forms playing key functions, such as cell motility and contraction. In addition to their role in the cytoplasmic cytoskeleton, G- and F-actin also localize in the nucleus, and regulate gene transcription and motility and repair of damaged DNA. From Bos taurus (Bovine).
   2688..2772    +  CDS            large T antigen (fragment): large T antigen from SV40 (simian virus 40)
   2795..2916    +  polyA_signal   SV40 poly(A) signal: SV40 polyadenylation signal
   2950..3378    -  rep_origin     f1 ori (sequence partly withheld): f1 bacteriophage origin of replication; arrow indicates direction of (+) strand synthesis
   3405..3509    +  promoter       AmpR promoter: bla
   3552..3623    +  promoter       SV40 promoter (fragment): SV40 enhancer and early promoter
   3650..3860    +  promoter       SV40 promoter: SV40 early promoter
   3903..4697    +  CDS            NeoR/KanR: aminoglycoside phosphotransferase from Tn5; aph(3')-II (or nptII); confers resistance to neomycin, kanamycin, and G418 (Geneticin®)
   4718..4870    +  CDS            ble (fragment): BLE_KLEPN - Experimental evidence at protein level: Swiss-Prot protein existence level 1. Binding protein with a strong affinity to the bleomycin family of antibiotics. Binds to CL990; an antimitotic-antibiotic compound. From Klebsiella pneumoniae.
   4929..4976    +  polyA_signal   HSV TK poly(A) signal: herpes simplex virus thymidine kinase polyadenylation signal (Cole and Stacy, 1985)
   5067..5083    -  polyA_signal   bGH poly(A) signal (fragment): bovine growth hormone polyadenylation signal
   5305..106     +  rep_origin     ori (across the origin): high-copy-number ColE1/pMB1/pBR322/pUC origin of replication
