[The description below was written by a language model from this plasmid's Addgene catalogue record and pLannotate feature annotations shown in this document.]
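Description:
pKanCMV-mRuby3-18aa-actin is a mammalian expression plasmid of about 5.8 kb, built on the pKanCMV backbone, that produces the red fluorescent protein mRuby3 fused to the N-terminus of actin. It is propagated in E. coli from a high-copy ColE1/pUC-type origin under kanamycin selection and also carries an f1 origin. Resistance comes from a Tn5 NeoR/KanR (aminoglycoside phosphotransferase) gene placed behind tandem bacterial (bla) and SV40 early promoters and followed by an HSV TK polyadenylation signal. This arrangement normally allows kanamycin selection in bacteria and G418 selection in mammalian cells, although the catalogue entry lists no mammalian selectable marker. Short annotated fragments of ble, SV40 large T antigen and a bGH poly(A) signal appear to be backbone remnants or annotation matches rather than functional parts.

In the expression cassette, the mRuby3 coding sequence is followed after a short gap by a beta-actin open reading frame, and an SV40 polyadenylation signal ends the transcript. The gap is consistent with the 18-amino-acid linker in the construct name. The annotation tool matches the actin to the bovine ACTB protein, but actin is highly conserved and the record does not state the source species. The catalogue lists the promoter as CAG, whereas both the depositor and the resequenced feature tables show only the CMV immediate-early enhancer and promoter upstream of the fusion, in agreement with the plasmid name. The two sequence records are otherwise essentially concordant.

mRuby3 is derived from mRuby2 by a set of substitutions made to improve brightness and photostability. The fusion is suited to labelling the actin cytoskeleton in live mammalian cells for fluorescence imaging.
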