Addgene plasmid #74255: pKanCMV-mRuby3-18aa-actin
Purpose: Mammalian expression of N-terminal fusion of mRuby3 to actin
Depositing lab: Michael Lin. Depositing organization: Stanford University. Publication: Improving brightness and photostability of green and red fluorescent proteins for live cell imaging and FRET reporting. Bajar BT, Wang ES, Lam AJ, Kim BB, Jacobs CL, Howe ES, Davidson MW, Lin MZ, Chu J. Sci Rep. 2016 Feb 16;6:20889. doi: 10.1038/srep20889. PubMed 26879144.
Backbone
  Vector backbone: pKanCMV
  Backbone manufacturer: Michael Davidson Lab
  Backbone size w/o insert (bp): 3900
  Vector type: Mammalian Expression
  Selectable markers: none
Growth in bacteria
  Bacterial resistance: Kanamycin, 50 μg/mL
  Growth temperature: 37°C
  Growth strain: DH5alpha
  Copy number: High Copy
Gene/Insert
  Gene/Insert name: actin
  Insert size (bp): 1128
  Promoter: CAG
  Tag / fusion protein: mRuby3 (N terminal on backbone)
  Cloning method: Restriction Enzyme; 5′ cloning site NheI (unknown if destroyed); 3′ cloning site BamHI (unknown if destroyed)
  Sequencing primers: 5′ pshuttle5; 3′ pM3
Terms and licenses: Academic/Nonprofit Terms; Industry Terms: Not Available to Industry
Depositor comments: The specific substitutions used in the development of mRuby3 relative to its parent mRuby2 are N33R, M36E, T38V, K74A, G75D, M105T, C114E, H118N, Q120K, H159D, M160I, S171H, S173N, I192V, L202I, M209T, F210Y, H216V, F221Y, A222S, G223N.
How to cite: pKanCMV-mRuby3-18aa-actin was a gift from Michael Lin (Addgene plasmid # 74255 ; http://n2t.net/addgene:74255 ; RRID:Addgene_74255)
