>Addgene plasmid #74255 | pKanCMV-mRuby3-18aa-actin | addgene partial sequence | sequence record 140865 | CMV-F 5'-CGCAAATGGGCGGTAGGCGTG-3'
AGTGAACCGTCAGATCCGCTAGCGCTACCGGTCGCCACCATGGTGTCTAAGGGCGAAGAGCTGATCAAGG
AAAATATGCGTATGAAGGTGGTCATGGAAGGTTCGGTCAACGGCCACCAATTCAAATGCACAGGTGAAGG
AGAAGGCAGACCGTACGAGGGAGTGCAAACCATGAGGATCAAAGTCATCGAGGGAGGACCCCTGCCATTT
GCCTTTGACATTCTTGCCACGTCGTTCATGTATGGCAGCCGTACCTTTATCAAGTACCCGGCCGACATCC
CTGATTTCTTTAAACAGTCCTTTCCTGAGGGTTTTACTTGGGAAAGAGTTACGAGATACGAAGATGGTGG
AGTCGTCACCGTCACGCAGGACACCAGCCTTGAGGATGGCGAGCTCGTCTACAACGTCAAGGTCAGAGGG
GTAAACTTTCCCTCCAATGGTCCCGTGATGCAGAAGAAGACCAAGGGTTGGGAGCCTAATACAGAGATGA
TGTATCCAGCAGATGGTGGTCTGAGAGGATACACTGACATCGCACTGAAAGTTGATGGTGGTGGCCATCT
GCACTGCAACTTCGTGACAACTTACAGGTCAAAAAAGACCGTCGGGAACATCAAGATGCCCGGTGTCCAT
GCCGTTGATCACCGCCTGGAAAGGATCGAGGAGAGTGACAATGAAACCTACGTAGTGCAAAGAGAAGTGG
CAGTTGCCAAATACAGCAACCTTGGTGGTGGCATGGACGAGCTGTACAAGTCCGGACTCAGATCTGGCAG
CGGTGGAGGCAGCGCATCCGGCGGAAGCGGAAGCGATGATGATATCGCCGCGCTCGTCGTCGACAACGGC
TCCGGCATGTGCAAGGCCGGCTTCGCGGGCGACGATGCCCCCCGGGCCGTCTTCCCCTCCATCGTGGGGC
GCCCCAGGCACCAGGGCGTGATGGTGGGCATGGGT
