>Addgene plasmid #74255 | pKanCMV-mRuby3-18aa-actin | addgene partial sequence | sequence record 141079 | mCherry-F2 5'-tggcatggacgagctgtac-3'
CAGCGCATCCGGCGGAAGCGGAAGCGATGATGATATCGCCGCGCTCGTCGTCGACAACGGCTCCGGCATG
TGCAAGGCCGGCTTCGCGGGCGACGATGCCCCCCGGGCCGTCTTCCCCTCCATCGTGGGGCGCCCCAGGC
ACCAGGGCGTGATGGTGGGCATGGGTCAGAAGGATTCCTATGTGGGCGACGAGGCCCAGAGCAAGAGAGG
CATCCTCACCCTGAAGTACCCCATCGAGCACGGCATCGTCACCAACTGGGACGACATGGAGAAAATCTGG
CACCACACCTTCTACAATGAGCTGCGTGTGGCTCCCGAGGAGCACCCCGTGCTGCTGACCGAGGCCCCCC
TGAACCCCAAGGCCAACCGCGAGAAGATGACCCAGATCATGTTTGAGACCTTCAACACCCCAGCCATGTA
CGTTGCTATCCAGGCTGTGCTATCCCTGTACGCCTCTGGCCGTACCACTGGCATCGTGATGGACTCCGGT
GACGGGGTCACCCACACTGTGCCCATCTACGAGGGGTATGCCCTCCCCCATGCCATCCTGCGTCTGGACC
TGGCTGGCCGGGACCTGACTGACTACCTCATGAAGATCCTCACCGAGCGCGGCTACAGCTTCACCACCAC
GGCCGAGCGGGAAATCGTGCGTGACATTAAGGAGAAGCTGTGCTACGTCGCCCTGGACTTCGAGCAAGAG
ATGGCCACGGCTGCTTCCAGCTCCTCCCTGGAGAAGAGCTACGAGCTGCCTGACGGCCAGGTCATCACCA
TTGGCAATGAGCGGTTCCGCTGCCCTGAGGCACTCTTCCAGCCTTCCTTCCTGGGCATGGAGTCCTGTGG
CATCCACGAAACTACCTTCAACTCCATCATGAAGTGTGACGTGGACATCCGCA
